Addgene plasmid #91659: pPN280
Purpose: Express sgRNA targeting human RIMS1
Depositing lab: Lindy Barrett. Depositing organization: Broad Institute. Publication: A Scaled Framework for CRISPR Editing of Human Pluripotent Stem Cells to Study Psychiatric Disease. Hazelbaker DZ, Beccard A, Bara AM, Dabkowski N, Messana A, Mazzucato P, Lam D, Manning D, Eggan K, Barrett LE. Stem Cell Reports. 2017 Oct 10;9(4):1315-1327. doi: 10.1016/j.stemcr.2017.09.006. PubMed 29020615.
Backbone
  Vector backbone: pUC19-U6 promoter
  Vector type: CRISPR
Growth in bacteria
  Bacterial resistance: Ampicillin, 100 μg/mL
  Growth temperature: 37°C
  Growth strain: DH5alpha
  Copy number: High Copy
Gene/Insert
  Gene/Insert name: RIMS1 (alt name: NM_014989.5)
  gRNA/shRNA sequence: TAGGCTACCCTTCTTTACTT
  Species: H. sapiens (human)
  Insert size (bp): 21
  Entrez Gene: RIMS1 (a.k.a. CORD7, RAB3IP2, RIM, RIM1)
  Promoter: U6
  Cloning method: Restriction Enzyme; 5′ cloning site BbsI (destroyed during cloning); 3′ cloning site BbsI (destroyed during cloning)
  Sequencing primers: 5′ M13F (-21)
Terms and licenses: Academic/Nonprofit Terms; Industry Terms: Not Available to Industry
How to cite: pPN280 was a gift from Lindy Barrett (Addgene plasmid # 91659 ; http://n2t.net/addgene:91659 ; RRID:Addgene_91659)
