[The description below was written by a language model from this plasmid's Addgene catalogue record and pLannotate feature annotations shown in this document.]
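Description:
pPN280 is a small (about 3.0 kb) CRISPR guide RNA expression plasmid built on a pUC19 backbone carrying a human U6 promoter. It is propagated in E. coli through the high-copy ColE1/pUC origin of replication and selected with ampicillin via the β-lactamase (AmpR) gene and its native promoter. The remaining annotated backbone features are remnants of the pUC19 lineage with no role in guide expression: the lac promoter, lac operator and CAP binding site, along with fragments of lacZα, lacI, rop, the bom region and the multiple cloning site.

The functional cassette consists of the U6 promoter, an RNA polymerase III promoter suited to producing short, uncapped, non-polyadenylated transcripts. It is followed by a short spacer and the Streptococcus pyogenes Cas9 guide RNA scaffold. The spacer, recorded as a 21 bp insert targeting human RIMS1, was cloned between two BbsI sites that were destroyed in the process. This is the usual outcome of inserting annealed oligonucleotides with a type IIS enzyme. The spacer is not annotated separately, but it corresponds to the gap between the promoter and the scaffold in the feature table. Transcription yields a single guide RNA that directs SpCas9 to the RIMS1 locus.

The plasmid encodes no Cas9, no mammalian selection marker and no reporter, so the nuclease must be supplied separately, for example from a co-delivered plasmid. According to the record, the construct is intended to express an sgRNA against human RIMS1, and the associated work concerns scaled CRISPR editing of human pluripotent stem cells to study genes linked to psychiatric disease.
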