Features (pLannotate 1.2.2; 13 found; start..end, strand, type, name):
      1..241     +  promoter       U6 promoter: RNA polymerase III promoter for human U6 snRNA
    271..346     +  misc_RNA       gRNA scaffold: guide RNA scaffold for the Streptococcus pyogenes CRISPR/Cas9 system
    395..411     -  protein_bind   lac operator: The lac repressor binds to the lac operator to inhibit transcription in E. coli. This inhibition can be relieved by adding lactose or isopropyl-β-D-thiogalactopyranoside (IPTG). lac repressor encoded by lacI
    419..449     -  promoter       lac promoter: promoter for the E. coli lac operon
    464..485     -  protein_bind   CAP binding site: CAP binding activates transcription in the presence of cAMP. E. coli catabolite activator protein
    498..590     -  CDS            lacI (fragment): lac repressor; lacI; The lac repressor binds to the lac operator to inhibit transcription in E. coli. This inhibition can be relieved by adding lactose or isopropyl-β-D-thiogalactopyranoside (IPTG).
    773..1361    -  rep_origin     ori: high-copy-number ColE1/pMB1/pBR322/pUC origin of replication
   1532..2392    -  CDS            AmpR: β-lactamase; bla; confers resistance to ampicillin, carbenicillin, and related antibiotics
   2393..2497    -  promoter       AmpR promoter: bla
   2592..2627    +  CDS            rop (fragment): Rop protein, which maintains plasmids at low copy number; rop
   2729..2828    +  misc_feature   bom (fragment): basis of mobility region from pBR322
   2834..2991    -  CDS            lacZα (fragment): LacZα fragment of β-galactosidase; lacZ fragment
   2988..3014    +  misc_feature   MCS (fragment): pUC18/19 multiple cloning site
>Addgene plasmid #91659 | pPN280 | addgene full sequence | sequence record 180467 | Addgene NGS Result
GAGGGCCTATTTCCCATGATTCCTTCATATTTGCATATACGATACAAGGCTGTTAGAGAGATAATTGGAA
TTAATTTGACTGTAAACACAAAGATATTAGTACAAAATACGTGACGTAGAAAGTAATAATTTCTTGGGTA
GTTTGCAGTTTTAAAATTATGTTTTAAAATGGACTATCATATGCTTACCGTAACTTGAAAGTATTTCGAT
TTCTTGGCTTTATATATCTTGTGGAAAGGACGAAACACCGTAGGCTACCCTTCTTTACTTGTTTTAGAGC
TAGAAATAGCAAGTTAAAATAAGGCTAGTCCGTTATCAACTTGAAAAAGTGGCACCGAGTCGGTGCTTTT
TTAAGCTTGGCGTAATCATGGTCATAGCTGTTTCCTGTGTGAAATTGTTATCCGCTCACAATTCCACACA
ACATACGAGCCGGAAGCATAAAGTGTAAAGCCTGGGGTGCCTAATGAGTGAGCTAACTCACATTAATTGC
GTTGCGCTCACTGCCCGCTTTCCAGTCGGGAAACCTGTCGTGCCAGCTGCATTAATGAATCGGCCAACGC
GCGGGGAGAGGCGGTTTGCGTATTGGGCGCTCTTCCGCTTCCTCGCTCACTGACTCGCTGCGCTCGGTCG
TTCGGCTGCGGCGAGCGGTATCAGCTCACTCAAAGGCGGTAATACGGTTATCCACAGAATCAGGGGATAA
CGCAGGAAAGAACATGTGAGCAAAAGGCCAGCAAAAGGCCAGGAACCGTAAAAAGGCCGCGTTGCTGGCG
TTTTTCCATAGGCTCCGCCCCCCTGACGAGCATCACAAAAATCGACGCTCAAGTCAGAGGTGGCGAAACC
CGACAGGACTATAAAGATACCAGGCGTTTCCCCCTGGAAGCTCCCTCGTGCGCTCTCCTGTTCCGACCCT
GCCGCTTACCGGATACCTGTCCGCCTTTCTCCCTTCGGGAAGCGTGGCGCTTTCTCATAGCTCACGCTGT
AGGTATCTCAGTTCGGTGTAGGTCGTTCGCTCCAAGCTGGGCTGTGTGCACGAACCCCCCGTTCAGCCCG
ACCGCTGCGCCTTATCCGGTAACTATCGTCTTGAGTCCAACCCGGTAAGACACGACTTATCGCCACTGGC
AGCAGCCACTGGTAACAGGATTAGCAGAGCGAGGTATGTAGGCGGTGCTACAGAGTTCTTGAAGTGGTGG
CCTAACTACGGCTACACTAGAAGAACAGTATTTGGTATCTGCGCTCTGCTGAAGCCAGTTACCTTCGGAA
AAAGAGTTGGTAGCTCTTGATCCGGCAAACAAACCACCGCTGGTAGCGGTGGTTTTTTTGTTTGCAAGCA
GCAGATTACGCGCAGAAAAAAAGGATCTCAAGAAGATCCTTTGATCTTTTCTACGGGGTCTGACGCTCAG
TGGAACGAAAACTCACGTTAAGGGATTTTGGTCATGAGATTATCAAAAAGGATCTTCACCTAGATCCTTT
TAAATTAAAAATGAAGTTTTAAATCAATCTAAAGTATATATGAGTAAACTTGGTCTGACAGTTACCAATG
CTTAATCAGTGAGGCACCTATCTCAGCGATCTGTCTATTTCGTTCATCCATAGTTGCCTGACTCCCCGTC
GTGTAGATAACTACGATACGGGAGGGCTTACCATCTGGCCCCAGTGCTGCAATGATACCGCGAGACCCAC
GCTCACCGGCTCCAGATTTATCAGCAATAAACCAGCCAGCCGGAAGGGCCGAGCGCAGAAGTGGTCCTGC
AACTTTATCCGCCTCCATCCAGTCTATTAATTGTTGCCGGGAAGCTAGAGTAAGTAGTTCGCCAGTTAAT
AGTTTGCGCAACGTTGTTGCCATTGCTACAGGCATCGTGGTGTCACGCTCGTCGTTTGGTATGGCTTCAT
TCAGCTCCGGTTCCCAACGATCAAGGCGAGTTACATGATCCCCCATGTTGTGCAAAAAAGCGGTTAGCTC
CTTCGGTCCTCCGATCGTTGTCAGAAGTAAGTTGGCCGCAGTGTTATCACTCATGGTTATGGCAGCACTG
CATAATTCTCTTACTGTCATGCCATCCGTAAGATGCTTTTCTGTGACTGGTGAGTACTCAACCAAGTCAT
TCTGAGAATAGTGTATGCGGCGACCGAGTTGCTCTTGCCCGGCGTCAATACGGGATAATACCGCGCCACA
TAGCAGAACTTTAAAAGTGCTCATCATTGGAAAACGTTCTTCGGGGCGAAAACTCTCAAGGATCTTACCG
CTGTTGAGATCCAGTTCGATGTAACCCACTCGTGCACCCAACTGATCTTCAGCATCTTTTACTTTCACCA
GCGTTTCTGGGTGAGCAAAAACAGGAAGGCAAAATGCCGCAAAAAAGGGAATAAGGGCGACACGGAAATG
TTGAATACTCATACTCTTCCTTTTTCAATATTATTGAAGCATTTATCAGGGTTATTGTCTCATGAGCGGA
TACATATTTGAATGTATTTAGAAAAATAAACAAATAGGGGTTCCGCGCACATTTCCCCGAAAAGTGCCAC
CTGACGTCTAAGAAACCATTATTATCATGACATTAACCTATAAAAATAGGCGTATCACGAGGCCCTTTCG
TCTCGCGCGTTTCGGTGATGACGGTGAAAACCTCTGACACATGCAGCTCCCGGAGACGGTCACAGCTTGT
CTGTAAGCGGATGCCGGGAGCAGACAAGCCCGTCAGGGCGCGTCAGCGGGTGTTGGCGGGTGTCGGGGCT
GGCTTAACTATGCGGCATCAGAGCAGATTGTACTGAGAGTGCACCATATGCGGTGTGAAATACCGCACAG
ATGCGTAAGGAGAAAATACCGCATCAGGCGCCATTCGCCATTCAGGCTGCGCAACTGTTGGGAAGGGCGA
TCGGTGCGGGCCTCTTCGCTATTACGCCAGCTGGCGAAAGGGGGATGTGCTGCAAGGCGATTAAGTTGGG
TAACGCCAGGGTTTTCCCAGTCACGACGTTGTAAAACGACGGCCAGTGAATTCGAGCTCGGTACCCGGGG
ATCCGTTAATTAA
